>Addgene plasmid #1541 | L3506 | depositor full sequence | sequence record 151 | Author sequence
GCGGATAACAATTTCACACAGGAAACAGCTATGACCATGATTACGCCAAGCGCGCAATTAACCCTCACTA
AAGGGAACAAAAGCTGGAGCTCCACCGCGGTGGCGGCCGCTCTAGAACTAGTGGATCCCCCGGGCTGCAG
GAATTCGATATCAAGCTTATCGATACCGTCGACCTCGAGGGGGCGGTACCGGTAGAAAAAATGAGTAAAG
GAGAAGAACTTTTCACTGGAGTTGTCCCAATTCTTGTTGAATTAGATGGTGATGTTAATGGGCACAAATT
TTCTGTCAGTGGAGAGGGTGAAGGTGATGCAACATACGGAAAACTTACCCTTAAATTTATTTGCACTACT
GGAAAACTACCTGTTCCATGGGTAAGTTTAAACATATATATACTAACTAACCCTGATTATTTAAATTTTC
AGCCAACACTTGTCACTACTCTCACTTATGGTGTTCAATGCTTCTCGAGATACCCAGATCATATGAAACA
GCATGACTTTTTCAAGAGTGCCATGCCCGAAGGTTATGTACAGGAAAGAACTATATTTTTCAAAGATGAC
GGGAACTACAAGACACGTAAGTTTAAACAGTTCGGTACTAACTAACCATACATATTTAAATTTTCAGGTG
CTGAAGTCAAGTTTGAAGGTGATACCCTTGTTAATAGAATCGAGTTAAAAGGTATTGATTTTAAAGAAGA
TGGAAACATTCTTGGACACAAATTGGAATACAACTATAACTCACACAATGTATACATCATGGCAGACAAA
CAAAAGAATGGAATCAAAGTTGTAAGTTTAAACATGATTTTACTAACTAACTAATCTGATTTAAATTTTC
AGAACTTCAAAATTAGACACAACATTGAAGATGGAAGCGTTCAACTAGCAGACCATTATCAACAAAATAC
TCCAATTGGCGATGGCCCTGTCCTTTTACCAGACAACCATTACCTGTCCACACAATCTGCCCTTTCGAAA
GATCCCAACGAAAAGAGAGACCACATGGTCCTTCTTGAGTTTGTAACAGCTGCTGGGATTACACATGGCA
TGGATGAACTATACAAATGCCCGGGGGATCGGTGGAGCTCCACCGGTGGCGGCCGCTCTAGAACTAGTGG
ATCCCCCGGGCTGCAGGAATTCGATATCAAGCTTATCGATACCGTCGACCTCGAGGGGGGGCCCGGTACC
CAATTCGCCCTATAGTGAGTCGTATTACGCGCGCTCACTGGCCGTCGTTTTACAACGTCGTGACTGGGAA
AACCCTGGCGTTACCCAACTTAATCGCCTTGCAGCACATCCCCCTTTCGCCAGCTGGCGTAATAGCGAAG
AGGCCCGCACCGATCGCCCTTCCCAACAGTTGCGCAGCCTGAATGGCGAATGGG
[124 nt withheld, positions 1385-1508]
C
[91 nt withheld, positions 1510-1600]
A
[49 nt withheld, positions 1602-1650]
CCTTTGACGTTGGAGTCCACGTTCTTT
[37 nt withheld, positions 1678-1714]
ACCCTATCTCGGTCTATTCTTTTGATTTATAAGGGATTTTGCCGATTTCGGCCTATTGGTTAAAAAATGA
GCTGATTTAACAAAAATTTAACGCGAATTTTAACAAAATATTAACGCTTACAATTTAGGTGGCACTTTTC
GGGGAAATGTGCGCGGAACCCCTATTTGTTTATTTTTCTAAATACATTCAAATATGTATCCGCTCATGAG
ACAATAACCCTGATAAATGCTTCAATAATATTGAAAAAGGAAGAGTATGAGTATTCAACATTTCCGTGTC
GCCCTTATTCCCTTTTTTGCGGCATTTTGCCTTCCTGTTTTTGCTCACCCAGAAACGCTGGTGAAAGTAA
AAGATGCTGAAGATCAGTTGGGTGCACGAGTGGGTTACATCGAACTGGATCTCAACAGCGGTAAGATCCT
TGAGAGTTTTCGCCCCGAAGAACGTTTTCCAATGATGAGCACTTTTAAAGTTCTGCTATGTGGCGCGGTA
TTATCCCGTATTGACGCCGGGCAAGAGCAACTCGGTCGCCGCATACACTATTCTCAGAATGACTTGGTTG
AGTACTCACCAGTCACAGAAAAGCATCTTACGGATGGCATGACAGTAAGAGAATTATGCAGTGCTGCCAT
AACCATGAGTGATAACACTGCGGCCAACTTACTTCTGACAACGATCGGAGGACCGAAGGAGCTAACCGCT
TTTTTGCACAACATGGGGGATCATGTAACTCGCCTTGATCGTTGGGAACCGGAGCTGAATGAAGCCATAC
CAAACGACGAGCGTGACACCACGATGCCTGTAGCAATGGCAACAACGTTGCGCAAACTATTAACTGGCGA
ACTACTTACTCTAGCTTCCCGGCAACAATTAATAGACTGGATGGAGGCGGATAAAGTTGCAGGACCACTT
CTGCGCTCGGCCCTTCCGGCTGGCTGGTTTATTGCTGATAAATCTGGAGCCGGTGAGCGTGGGTCTCGCG
GTATCATTGCAGCACTGGGGCCAGATGGTAAGCCCTCCCGTATCGTAGTTATCTACACGACGGGGAGTCA
GGCAACTATGGATGAACGAAATAGACAGATCGCTGAGATAGGTGCCTCACTGATTAAGCATTGGTAACTG
TCAGACCAAGTTTACTCATATATACTTTAGATTGATTTAAAACTTCATTTTTAATTTAAAAGGATCTAGG
TGAAGATCCTTTTTGATAATCTCATGACCAAAATCCCTTAACGTGAGTTTTCGTTCCACTGAGCGTCAGA
CCCCGTAGAAAAGATCAAAGGATCTTCTTGAGATCCTTTTTTTCTGCGCGTAATCTGCTGCTTGCAAACA
AAAAAACCACCGCTACCAGCGGTGGTTTGTTTGCCGGATCAAGAGCTACCAACTCTTTTTCCGAAGGTAA
CTGGCTTCAGCAGAGCGCAGATACCAAATACTGTCCTTCTAGTGTAGCCGTAGTTAGGCCACCACTTCAA
GAACTCTGTAGCACCGCCTACATACCTCGCTCTGCTAATCCTGTTACCAGTGGCTGCTGCCAGTGGCGAT
AAGTCGTGTCTTACCGGGTTGGACTCAAGACGATAGTTACCGGATAAGGCGCAGCGGTCGGGCTGAACGG
GGGGTTCGTGCACACAGCCCAGCTTGGAGCGAACGACCTACACCGAACTGAGATACCTACAGCGTGAGCT
ATGAGAAAGCGCCACGCTTCCCGAAGGGAGAAAGGCGGACAGGTATCCGGTAAGCGGCAGGGTCGGAACA
GGAGAGCGCACGAGGGAGCTTCCAGGGGGAAACGCCTGGTATCTTTATAGTCCTGTCGGGTTTCGCCACC
TCTGACTTGAGCGTCGATTTTTGTGATGCTCGTCAGGGGGGCGGAGCCTATGGAAAAACGCCAGCAACGC
GGCCTTTTTACGGTTCCTGGCCTTTTGCTGGCCTTTTGCTCACATGTTCTTTCCTGCGTTATCCCCTGAT
TCTGTGGATAACCGTATTACCGCCTTTGAGTGAGCTGATACCGCTCGCCGCAGCCGAACGACCGAGCGCA
GCGAGTCAGTGAGCGAGGAAGCGGAAGAGCGCCCAATACGCAAACCGCCTCTCCCCGCGCGTTGGCCGAT
TCATTAATGCAGCTGGCACGACAGGTTTCCCGACTGGAAAGCGGGCAGTGAGCGCAACGCAATTAATGTG
AGTTAGCTCACTCATTAGGCACCCCAGGCTTTACACTTTATGCTTCCGGCTCGTATGTTGTGTGGAATTG
TGA
Features (pLannotate 1.2.2; 14 found; start..end, strand, type, name):
     56..74      +  promoter       T3 promoter: promoter for bacteriophage T3 RNA polymerase
     87..183     +  misc_feature   MCS (fragment): pBluescript multiple cloning site
    204..1067    +  CDS            EGFP: EGFP is a basic (constitutively fluorescent) green fluorescent protein published in 1996, derived from Aequorea victoria. It is reported to be a rapidly-maturing weak dimer with moderate acid sensitivity.
   1094..1190    +  misc_feature   MCS (fragment): pBluescript multiple cloning site
   1199..1217    -  promoter       T7 promoter: promoter for bacteriophage T7 RNA polymerase
   1225..1380    +  CDS            lacZα (fragment): LacZα fragment of β-galactosidase; lacZ fragment
   1385..1813    +  rep_origin     f1 ori (sequence partly withheld): f1 bacteriophage origin of replication; arrow indicates direction of (+) strand synthesis
   1866..1970    +  promoter       AmpR promoter: bla
   1971..2831    +  CDS            AmpR: β-lactamase; bla; confers resistance to ampicillin, carbenicillin, and related antibiotics
   3002..3590    +  rep_origin     ori: high-copy-number ColE1/pMB1/pBR322/pUC origin of replication
   3773..3865    +  CDS            lacI (fragment): lac repressor; lacI; The lac repressor binds to the lac operator to inhibit transcription in E. coli. This inhibition can be relieved by adding lactose or isopropyl-β-D-thiogalactopyranoside (IPTG).
   3878..3899    +  protein_bind   CAP binding site: CAP binding activates transcription in the presence of cAMP. E. coli catabolite activator protein
   3914..3944    +  promoter       lac promoter: promoter for the E. coli lac operon
   3952..11      +  protein_bind   lac operator (across the origin): The lac repressor binds to the lac operator to inhibit transcription in E. coli. This inhibition can be relieved by adding lactose or isopropyl-β-D-thiogalactopyranoside (IPTG). lac repressor encoded by lacI
