[The description below was written by a language model from this plasmid's Addgene catalogue record and pLannotate feature annotations shown in this document.]
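Description:
L3506 is a 3,957 bp empty-backbone plasmid from a 1997 kit of C. elegans expression vectors and is catalogued as a worm expression vector. The record lists the backbone as unknown. However, the annotated features (a pBluescript-type multiple cloning site split into two fragments, flanking T3 and T7 phage promoters, a lacZα fragment, and the lac promoter, operator and CAP site) point to a pBluescript-like phagemid framework. It is propagated in E. coli through a high-copy ColE1/pUC origin and selected with ampicillin via the bla gene and its native promoter. An f1 origin is also present, which in principle allows single-stranded DNA to be rescued with helper phage.

The payload is a GFP coding cassette placed between the two polylinker fragments. The automated annotation calls it EGFP, and the depositor's element list specifies the F64L and S65T substitutions, which brighten and red-shift the chromophore. That list also names three synthetic introns (IVSR, IVSS, IVST) that interrupt the coding region between its N- and C-terminal portions. Such introns are typically included in worm vectors to improve transgene expression, and they account for the annotated GFP span being longer than an uninterrupted GFP open reading frame.

No C. elegans promoter or 3' UTR is annotated or listed, so the plasmid appears to serve mainly as a source of an intron-containing GFP module. The restriction sites on either side allow the module to be excised or fused to genes and regulatory sequences of interest. The flanking T3 and T7 promoters could also support in vitro transcription of either strand. The record does not state a more specific purpose.
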