Addgene plasmid #1541: L3506
Purpose: (Empty Backbone)
Depositing lab: Andrew Fire. Depositing organization: Carnegie Institution for Science.
Backbone
  Vector backbone: Unknown
  Backbone size (bp): 3957
  Vector type: Worm Expression
Growth in bacteria
  Bacterial resistance: Ampicillin, 100 μg/mL
  Growth temperature: 37°C
  Growth strain: DH5alpha
  Copy number: Unknown
Gene/Insert
  Gene/Insert name: None
  Tag / fusion protein: T3p, gfpN, IVSR, gfpF64L, gfpS65T, IVSS, IVST, gfpC, T7p, lacZN, OriF1>>, OriF1<<
  Cloning method: Restriction Enzyme
Terms and licenses: Academic/Nonprofit Terms; Industry Terms: Not Available to Industry
Depositor comments: See Fire Lab Vector Kit Documentation 1997. Fire Lab Miniprep Number pPD114.38, Ligation number L3506.
How to cite: L3506 was a gift from Andrew Fire (Addgene plasmid # 1541 ; http://n2t.net/addgene:1541 ; RRID:Addgene_1541)
