>Addgene plasmid #1541 | L3506 | addgene partial sequence | sequence record 16681 | 1541_m13reverse
CTAAAGGGAACAAAAGCTGGAGCTCCACCGCGGTGGCGGCCGCTCTAGAACTANCGCATCCCCCGGGCTG
CAGGAATTCGATATCAAGCTTATCGANACCGTCGACCTCGAGGGGGCGGTACCGGTAGAAAAAATGAGTA
AAGGAGAAGAACTTTTCACTGGAGTTGTCCCAATTCTTGTTGAATTAGATGGTGATGTTAATGGGCACAA
ATTTTCTGTCAGTGGAGAGGGTGAAGGTGATGCAACATACGGAAAACTTACCCTTAAATTTATTTGCACT
ACTGGAAAACTACCTGTTCCATGGGTAAGTTTAAACATATATATACTAACTAACCCTGATTATTTAAATT
TTCAGCCAACACTTGTCACTACTCTCACTTATGGTGTTCAATGCTTCTCGAGATACCCAGATCATATGAA
ACAGCATGACTTTTTCAAGAGTGCCATGCCCGAAGGTTATGTACAGGAAAGAACTATATTTTTCAAAGAT
GACGGGAACTACAAGACACGTAAGTTTAAACAGTTCGGTACTAACTAACCATACATATTTAAATTTTCAG
GTGCTGAAGTCAAGTTTGAAGGTGATACCCTTGTTAATAGAATCGAGTTAAAAGGTATTGATTTTAAAGA
AGATGGAAACATTCTTGGACACAAATTGGAATACAACTATAACTCACACAATGTATACATCATGGCAGAC
AAACAAAAGAATGGAATCAAAGTTGTAAGTTTAAACATGATTTTACTAACTAACTAATCTGATTTAAATT
TTCAGAACTTCAAAATTAGACACAACNTTGAAGATGGAAGCGTTCAACTAGCAGACCATTATCAACAAAA
TACTCCAATTGGCGATGGGCCCTGTCCTTTTACCAGACAACCATTACCTGTCCNCACATCTGCCCTTTTC
NAAAGATCCCACGAAAAGAGAGACCACNTGGTCCTTCTTGAGTTTGNTAACAGCCTGCTNGGAATTACCC
NTGGCATGGAATGAACTATACAAATGCCCGGGGGGATCGGGGGAACCNCCCCCGGTGGNGGCCGGCTCTA
AAACNAANNGNATCCCCNGGGCTGGNNGGAATCCNAAATCAAGCCTTNTNCGAANCGNNCNACCTCNAGG
GGGGGGCCCGGGANCCCANTNCNCCCTAAAGGGGGCCNNAATAACCCNNNCCCNNGNGCNCCNTTTTTNA
ANNGCGGGNAGGGAAAAACCNGGGGTNNCCANNTTATCGCCTTGNAGAAATNCCCNTTCCCCGGGGGGGA
AAACAAAAGNCCCCCNCNCCCCTTCCNNATTTNCCCCGGAGGNAAGGNNCCCCCNNANNNCCNNANCCGG
GGGGGGNNACCNANGGGCCTTATTGGGGCCAAGCCCCCTTTTTTTTTTTTTTNCNGNGGG
